Addgene plasmid #14013: RCAS(A) cMsx1 (CT#470)
Depositing lab: Cliff Tabin. Depositing organization: Harvard Medical School.
Backbone
  Vector backbone: RCASBP(A)
  Backbone size w/o insert (bp): 11600
  Vector type: Retroviral ; avian expression
Growth in bacteria
  Bacterial resistance: Ampicillin, 100 μg/mL
  Growth temperature: 37°C
  Growth strain: DH5alpha
  Copy number: Low Copy
Gene/Insert
  Gene/Insert name: Msx
  Species: G. gallus (chicken)
  Cloning method: Restriction Enzyme; 5′ cloning site ClaI (not destroyed); 3′ cloning site ClaI (not destroyed)
  Sequencing primers: 5′ RCAS-F (5'-ACATGGGTGGTGGTATAGCGCTTGCG-3'); 3′ pBRforBam (5'-CTTGGAGCCACTATCGAC-3')
Terms and licenses: Academic/Nonprofit Terms; Industry Terms: Not Available to Industry
How to cite: RCAS(A) cMsx1 (CT#470) was a gift from Cliff Tabin (Addgene plasmid # 14013)
