[The description below was written by a language model from this plasmid's Addgene catalogue record.]
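Description:
RCAS(A) cMsx1 is a retroviral construct for gene delivery into avian cells, built on the RCASBP(A) backbone, which is listed at about 11.6 kb without the insert. RCAS vectors are replication-competent proviruses derived from avian leukosis/Rous sarcoma virus. They retain the viral LTRs and the gag, pol and env genes, and the position originally occupied by src is replaced by a cloning site for a foreign gene. The "BP" designation refers to the Bryan high-titer polymerase variant of this vector family, and "(A)" denotes the subgroup A envelope, which determines which host cells can be infected through the matching receptor. In bacteria the plasmid is maintained as a low-copy, ampicillin-selected clone.

The insert is recorded as chicken (G. gallus) Msx, and the plasmid name indicates Msx1, a homeobox transcription factor. It was placed in the ClaI site of the vector, with ClaI at both ends and both sites preserved. Because the same enzyme flanks both ends, orientation is not enforced by the cloning method, and the record does not document it. No separate internal promoter is listed. In RCAS vectors generally, the inserted gene is expressed from a spliced message driven by the viral LTR. No tags, reporters or mutations are noted, and no insert size or feature map is provided.

Constructs of this type are typically transfected into susceptible chicken cells to produce infectious virus. The virus spreads through cultured cells or embryonic tissue, giving sustained misexpression of the carried gene, here presumably for studying Msx1 function in chick development, although the record does not state a specific purpose.
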