>Addgene plasmid #14013 | RCAS(A) cMsx1 (CT#470) | addgene partial sequence | sequence record 20207 | 14013 with RCAS-F
TATTGGTAATTGTGAAATACGCTTTTGTCTGTGTGCTGCAGGAGCTGAGCTGACTCTGCTGGTGGCCTCG
CGTACCACTGTGGCATCGATTCTAGACCACTGTGGCCAGGCGGTAGCTGGGACGTGCAGCCGACCACCAT
GGCCATGATTACGAATTCGAGCTCGCCCGGGGATCCTGAACAGAAACTGATCTCTGAAGAAGACCTGACT
TCTTTGCCACTCGGTGTCAAAGTGGAGGACTCCGCCTTCGCCAAGCCTGCTGGGGGAGGCGTTGGCCAAG
CCCCCGGGGCTGCTGCGGCCACCGCAACCGCCATGGGCACAGATGATGAGGGGGCCAAGCCCAAAGTGCC
CGCTTCACTCCTGCCCTTCAGCGTGGAGGCCCTCATGGCCGATCACAGGAAGCCCGGGGCCAAGGAGAGC
GTCCTGGTGGCCTCCGAAGGGGCTCAGGCAGCGGGTGGCTCGGTGCAGCACTTGGGCACCCTGCCCGGGT
CTCTGGGCGCCCCGGATGCGCCCTCCTCGCCGCGGCCTCTCGGCCATTTCTCAGTCGGAGGACTCCTCAA
GCTGCCAGAAGATACTCTGGTGAAGGCCGAAAGCCCCGAGAAACTAGATCGGACCCCGTGGATGCAGAGT
CCCCGCTTCTCCCCGCCCCCAGCCAGACGGCTGAGTCCCCCAGCATGCACCCTACGCAAGCACAAGACCA
ACCGCAAGCCCAGGACGTCTTTCACCACAGCTCAGCTGCTGGCTCTGGAGCGCAAGTTCCGCCAGAAGCA
GTACCTGTCTATTGCCGAGCGCGCGGAATTCTCCAGCTCGCTCAGCCTCACCGAGA
